Addgene plasmid #132723: pYZ_3WJrep_N19_switch
Purpose: T7 RNAP-driven expression of 3WJ repressor index 19 switch RNA with a GFP-ASV reporter
Depositing lab: Alexander Green & Peng Yin. Depositing organization: Arizona State University. Publication: De novo-designed translation-repressing riboregulators for multi-input cellular logic. Kim J, Zhou Y, Carlson PD, Teichmann M, Chaudhary S, Simmel FC, Silver PA, Collins JJ, Lucks JB, Yin P, Green AA. Nat Chem Biol. 2019 Dec;15(12):1173-1182. doi: 10.1038/s41589-019-0388-1. Epub 2019 Nov 4. PubMed 31686032.
Backbone
  Vector backbone: pCOLAduet
  Backbone size w/o insert (bp): 3224
  Vector type: Bacterial Expression
Growth in bacteria
  Bacterial resistance: Kanamycin, 50 μg/mL
  Growth temperature: 37°C
  Growth strain: DH5alpha
  Copy number: High Copy
Gene/Insert
  Gene/Insert name: 3WJ_N19_switch
  Species: Synthetic
  Insert size (bp): 967
  Cloning method: Gibson Cloning
  Sequencing primers: 5′ CGTTACTGGTTTCACATTCACCACCC
Terms and licenses: Academic/Nonprofit Terms; Industry Terms: Not Available to Industry
Depositor comments: The output gene is GFPmut3b with an ASV degradation tag. Please visit https://www.biorxiv.org/content/10.1101/501783v1 for bioRxiv preprint.
How to cite: pYZ_3WJrep_N19_switch was a gift from Alexander Green & Peng Yin (Addgene plasmid # 132723 ; http://n2t.net/addgene:132723 ; RRID:Addgene_132723)
