[The description below was written by a language model from this plasmid's Addgene catalogue record and pLannotate feature annotations shown in this document.]
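Description:
pYZ_3WJrep_N19_switch is a bacterial expression plasmid built on the pCOLADuet backbone, about 4.2 kb in total. It is propagated in E. coli through the ColA origin of replication and selected with kanamycin via an aph(3')-Ia resistance gene. The ColA origin is compatible with other common origins, so the plasmid can be maintained alongside a second plasmid in the same cell. The backbone also carries lacI with its own promoter. The lac repressor is normally used in Duet-type systems to keep T7-driven expression off until IPTG is added, although no lac operator is annotated in the feature table.

The synthetic insert of roughly 970 bp was assembled by Gibson cloning. It encodes the switch RNA of a three-way-junction (3WJ) repressor, design index 19, fused upstream of a fluorescent reporter. A T7 promoter spanning the sequence origin drives transcription, so a host supplying T7 RNA polymerase is required, and a T7 terminator closes the unit. The short region between promoter and reporter holds the riboregulator, which is not itself annotated. The depositor states that the output gene is GFPmut3b with an ASV degradation tag. The automated annotation labels the open reading frame as "hfriFP" and the tag as a fragment of the LVA ssrA variant, and both are probably nearest-match calls rather than real differences. The ssrA-type tag directs the protein to ClpXP/ClpAP proteolysis, shortening reporter half-life so that fluorescence tracks changes in translation more closely.

According to the associated work on de novo-designed translation-repressing riboregulators, a switch of this kind is translated by default and is shut off when a cognate trigger RNA binds. The trigger is not encoded on this plasmid. The construct serves to characterise repressor performance and to build multi-input RNA logic in cells.
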