Features (pLannotate 1.2.2; 12 found; start..end, strand, type, name):
     99..812     +  CDS            hfriFP: hfriFP is a fluorescent protein published in 2013, derived from Herbaspirillum frisingense.
    822..842     +  CDS            ssrA tag (LVA) (fragment): C-terminal peptide that mediates degradation in bacteria through the ClpXP and ClpAP proteases (McGinness et al., 2006) mutant LVA variant that confers accelerated degradation under some conditions (Andersen et al., 1998)
    921..968     +  terminator     T7 terminator: transcription terminator for bacteriophage T7 RNA polymerase
   1132..1189    +  promoter       AmpR promoter (fragment): bla
   1198..2013    -  CDS            KanR: aminoglycoside phosphotransferase; aph(3')-Ia; confers resistance to kanamycin in bacteria or G418 (Geneticin®) in eukaryotes
   2014..2105    -  promoter       AmpR promoter: bla
   2123..2758    -  rep_origin     ColA ori: Plasmids containing the ColA origin of replication can be propagated in E. coli cells that contain additional plasmids with compatible origins.
   2843..2907    -  CDS            TcR (fragment): tetracycline efflux protein; tet; confers resistance to tetracycline
   2922..2943    -  protein_bind   CAP binding site: CAP binding activates transcription in the presence of cAMP. E. coli catabolite activator protein
   2956..4038    -  CDS            lacI: lac repressor; lacI; The lac repressor binds to the lac operator to inhibit transcription in E. coli. This inhibition can be relieved by adding lactose or isopropyl-β-D-thiogalactopyranoside (IPTG).
   4039..4116    -  promoter       lacI promoter: lacI
   4176..3       +  promoter       T7 promoter (across the origin): promoter for bacteriophage T7 RNA polymerase
>Addgene plasmid #132723 | pYZ_3WJrep_N19_switch | addgene full sequence | sequence record 261725 | Addgene NGS Result
AGGGACTAATCAGATCTACTTGTTATAGTTATGAACAGAGGAGACATAACATGAACAAGCACCTAACAAG
ACTAATCAACCTGGCGGCAGCGCAAAAGATGCGTAAAGGAGAAGAACTTTTCACTGGAGTTGTCCCAATT
CTTGTTGAATTAGATGGTGATGTTAATGGGCACAAATTTTCTGTCAGTGGAGAGGGTGAAGGTGATGCAA
CATACGGAAAACTTACCCTTAAATTTATTTGCACTACTGGAAAACTACCTGTTCCGTGGCCAACACTTGT
CACTACTTTCGGTTATGGTGTTCAATGCTTTGCGAGATACCCAGATCACATGAAACAGCATGACTTTTTC
AAGAGTGCCATGCCCGAAGGTTACGTACAGGAAAGAACTATATTTTTCAAAGATGACGGGAACTACAAGA
CACGTGCTGAAGTCAAGTTTGAAGGTGATACCCTTGTTAATAGAATCGAGTTAAAAGGTATTGATTTTAA
AGAAGATGGAAACATTCTTGGACACAAATTGGAATACAACTATAACTCACACAATGTATACATCATGGCA
GACAAACAAAAGAATGGAATCAAAGTTAACTTCAAAATTAGACACAACATTGAAGATGGAAGCGTTCAAC
TAGCAGACCATTATCAACAAAATACTCCGATTGGCGATGGCCCTGTCCTTTTACCAGACAACCATTACCT
GTCCACACAATCTGCCCTTTCGAAAGATCCCAACGAAAAGAGAGACCACATGGTCCTTCTTGAGTTTGTA
ACCGCTGCTGGGATTACACATGGCATGGATGAACTATACAAAAGGCCTGCAGCAAACGACGAAAACTACG
CTGCATCAGTTTAATAAGATAAACCAGAGCGGCACGGCAAGCAGAGTATACGAGATTCGGTAGCCACCGC
TGAGCAATAACTAGCATAACCCCTTGGGGCCTCTAAACGGGTCTTGAGGGGTTTTTTGCTGAAACCTCAG
GCATTTGAGAAGCACACGGTCACACTGCTTCCGGTAGTCAATAAACCGGTAAACCAGCAATAGACATAAG
CGGCTATTTAACGACCCTGCCCTGAACCGACGACAAGCTGACGACCGGGTCTCCGCAAGTGGCACTTTTC
GGGGAAATGTGCGCGGAACCCCTATTTGTTTATTTTTCTAAATACATTCAAATATGTATCCGCTCATGAA
TTAATTCTTAGAAAAACTCATCGAGCATCAAATGAAACTGCAATTTATTCATATCAGGATTATCAATACC
ATATTTTTGAAAAAGCCGTTTCTGTAATGAAGGAGAAAACTCACCGAGGCAGTTCCATAGGATGGCAAGA
TCCTGGTATCGGTCTGCGATTCCGACTCGTCCAACATCAATACAACCTATTAATTTCCCCTCGTCAAAAA
TAAGGTTATCAAGTGAGAAATCACCATGAGTGACGACTGAATCCGGTGAGAATGGCAAAAGTTTATGCAT
TTCTTTCCAGACTTGTTCAACAGGCCAGCCATTACGCTCGTCATCAAAATCACTCGCATCAACCAAACCG
TTATTCATTCGTGATTGCGCCTGAGCGAGACGAAATACGCGGTCGCTGTTAAAAGGACAATTACAAACAG
GAATCGAATGCAACCGGCGCAGGAACACTGCCAGCGCATCAACAATATTTTCACCTGAATCAGGATATTC
TTCTAATACCTGGAATGCTGTTTTCCCGGGGATCGCAGTGGTGAGTAACCATGCATCATCAGGAGTACGG
ATAAAATGCTTGATGGTCGGAAGAGGCATAAATTCCGTCAGCCAGTTTAGTCTGACCATCTCATCTGTAA
CATCATTGGCAACGCTACCTTTGCCATGTTTCAGAAACAACTCTGGCGCATCGGGCTTCCCATACAATCG
ATAGATTGTCGCACCTGATTGCCCGACATTATCGCGAGCCCATTTATACCCATATAAATCAGCATCCATG
TTGGAATTTAATCGCGGCCTAGAGCAAGACGTTTCCCGTTGAATATGGCTCATACTCTTCCTTTTTCAAT
ATTATTGAAGCATTTATCAGGGTTATTGTCTCATGAGCGGATACATATTTGAATGTATTTAGAAAAATAA
ACAAATAGGCATGCTAGCGCAGAAACGTCCTAGAAGATGCCAGGAGGATACTTAGCAGAGAGACAATAAG
GCCGGAGCGAAGCCGTTTTTCCATAGGCTCCGCCCCCCTGACGAACATCACGAAATCTGACGCTCAAATC
AGTGGTGGCGAAACCCGACAGGACTATAAAGATACCAGGCGTTTCCCCCTGATGGCTCCCTCTTGCGCTC
TCCTGTTCCCGTCCTGCGGCGTCCGTGTTGTGGTGGAGGCTTTACCCAAATCACCACGTCCCGTTCCGTG
TAGACAGTTCGCTCCAAGCTGGGCTGTGTGCAAGAACCCCCCGTTCAGCCCGACTGCTGCGCCTTATCCG
GTAACTATCATCTTGAGTCCAACCCGGAAAGACACGACAAAACGCCACTGGCAGCAGCCATTGGTAACTG
AGAATTAGTGGATTTAGATATCGAGAGTCTTGAAGTGGTGGCCTAACAGAGGCTACACTGAAAGGACAGT
ATTTGGTATCTGCGCTCCACTAAAGCCAGTTACCAGGTTAAGCAGTTCCCCAACTGACTTAACCTTCGAT
CAAACCGCCTCCCCAGGCGGTTTTTTCGTTTACAGAGCAGGAGATTACGACGATCGTAAAAGGATCTCAA
GAAGATCCTTTACGGATTCCCGACACCATCACTCTAGATTTCAGTGCAATTTATCTCTTCAAATGTAGCA
CCTGAAGTCAGCCCCATACGATATAAGTTGTAATTCTCATGTTAGTCATGCCCCGCGCCCACCGGAAGGA
GCTGACTGGGTTGAAGGCTCTCAAGGGCATCGGTCGAGATCCCGGTGCCTAATGAGTGAGCTAACTTACA
TTAATTGCGTTGCGCTCACTGCCCGCTTTCCAGTCGGGAAACCTGTCGTGCCAGCTGCATTAATGAATCG
GCCAACGCGCGGGGAGAGGCGGTTTGCGTATTGGGCGCCAGGGTGGTTTTTCTTTTCACCAGTGAGACGG
GCAACAGCTGATTGCCCTTCACCGCCTGGCCCTGAGAGAGTTGCAGCAAGCGGTCCACGCTGGTTTGCCC
CAGCAGGCGAAAATCCTGTTTGATGGTGGTTAACGGCGGGATATAACATGAGCTGTCTTCGGTATCGTCG
TATCCCACTACCGAGATGTCCGCACCAACGCGCAGCCCGGACTCGGTAATGGCGCGCATTGCGCCCAGCG
CCATCTGATCGTTGGCAACCAGCATCGCAGTGGGAACGATGCCCTCATTCAGCATTTGCATGGTTTGTTG
AAAACCGGACATGGCACTCCAGTCGCCTTCCCGTTCCGCTATCGGCTGAATTTGATTGCGAGTGAGATAT
TTATGCCAGCCAGCCAGACGCAGACGCGCCGAGACAGAACTTAATGGGCCCGCTAACAGCGCGATTTGCT
GGTGACCCAATGCGACCAGATGCTCCACGCCCAGTCGCGTACCGTCTTCATGGGAGAAAATAATACTGTT
GATGGGTGTCTGGTCAGAGACATCAAGAAATAACGCCGGAACATTAGTGCAGGCAGCTTCCACAGCAATG
GCATCCTGGTCATCCAGCGGATAGTTAATGATCAGCCCACTGACGCGTTGCGCGAGAAGATTGTGCACCG
CCGCTTTACAGGCTTCGACGCCGCTTCGTTCTACCATCGACACCACCACGCTGGCACCCAGTTGATCGGC
GCGAGATTTAATCGCCGCGACAATTTGCGACGGCGCGTGCAGGGCCAGACTGGAGGTGGCAACGCCAATC
AGCAACGACTGTTTGCCCGCCAGTTGTTGTGCCACGCGGTTGGGAATGTAATTCAGCTCCGCCATCGCCG
CTTCCACTTTTTCCCGCGTTTTCGCAGAAACGTGGCTGGCCTGGTTCACCACGCGGGAAACGGTCTGATA
AGAGACACCGGCATACTCTGCGACATCGTATAACGTTACTGGTTTCACATTCACCACCCTGAATTGACTC
TCTTCCGGGCGCTATCATGCCATACCGCGAAAGGTTTTGCGCCATTCGATGGTGTCCGGGATCTCGACGC
TCTCCCTTATGGCCGGGTTTAGAAATCTGAAGCTCTAGAGAGCGCTAATACGACTCACTAT
