>Addgene plasmid #132723 | pYZ_3WJrep_N19_switch | depositor partial sequence | sequence record 255203 | 3WJ repressor switch N19
GGGACTAATCAGATCTACTTGTTATAGTTATGAACAGAGGAGACATAACATGAACAAGCACCTAACAAGA
CTAATCAACCTGGCGGCAGCGCAAAAG
