>Addgene plasmid #132723 | pYZ_3WJrep_N19_switch | depositor partial sequence | sequence record 255204 | GFPmut3b-ASV-T7_terminator
ATGCGTAAAGGAGAAGAACTTTTCACTGGAGTTGTCCCAATTCTTGTTGAATTAGATGGTGATGTTAATG
GGCACAAATTTTCTGTCAGTGGAGAGGGTGAAGGTGATGCAACATACGGAAAACTTACCCTTAAATTTAT
TTGCACTACTGGAAAACTACCTGTTCCGTGGCCAACACTTGTCACTACTTTCGGTTATGGTGTTCAATGC
TTTGCGAGATACCCAGATCACATGAAACAGCATGACTTTTTCAAGAGTGCCATGCCCGAAGGTTACGTAC
AGGAAAGAACTATATTTTTCAAAGATGACGGGAACTACAAGACACGTGCTGAAGTCAAGTTTGAAGGTGA
TACCCTTGTTAATAGAATCGAGTTAAAAGGTATTGATTTTAAAGAAGATGGAAACATTCTTGGACACAAA
TTGGAATACAACTATAACTCACACAATGTATACATCATGGCAGACAAACAAAAGAATGGAATCAAAGTTA
ACTTCAAAATTAGACACAACATTGAAGATGGAAGCGTTCAACTAGCAGACCATTATCAACAAAATACTCC
GATTGGCGATGGCCCTGTCCTTTTACCAGACAACCATTACCTGTCCACACAATCTGCCCTTTCGAAAGAT
CCCAACGAAAAGAGAGACCACATGGTCCTTCTTGAGTTTGTAACCGCTGCTGGGATTACACATGGCATGG
ATGAACTATACAAAAGGCCTGCAGCAAACGACGAAAACTACGCTGCATCAGTTTAATAAGATAAACCAGA
GCGGCACGGCAAGCAGAGTATACGAGATTCGGTAGCCACCGCTGAGCAATAACTAGCATAACCCCTTGGG
GCCTCTAAACGGGTCTTGAGGGGTTTTTTG
